Addgene plasmid #82222: pDONR223_PIK3CD_WT
Purpose: Gateway Donor vector containing PIK3CD , part of the Target Accelerator Plasmid Collection.
Depositing lab: Jesse Boehm & William Hahn & David Root. Depositing organization: Broad Institute. Publication: Systematic Functional Interrogation of Rare Cancer Variants Identifies Oncogenic Alleles. Kim E, Ilic N, Shrestha Y, Zou L, Kamburov A, Zhu C, Yang X, Lubonja R, Tran N, Nguyen C, Lawrence MS, Piccioni F, Bagul M, Doench JG, Chouinard CR, Wu X, Hogstrom L, Natoli T, Tamayo P, Horn H, Corsello SM, Lage K, Root DE, Subramanian A, Golub TR, Getz G, Boehm JS, Hahn WC. Cancer Discov. 2016 Jul;6(7):714-26. doi: 10.1158/2159-8290.CD-16-0160. Epub 2016 May 4. PubMed 27147599.
Backbone
  Vector backbone: pDONR223
  Backbone manufacturer: Invitrogen
  Backbone size w/o insert (bp): 2790
  Vector type: Gateway Entry vector
Growth in bacteria
  Bacterial resistance: Spectinomycin, 50 μg/mL
  Growth temperature: 37°C
  Growth strain: DH5alpha
  Copy number: High Copy
Gene/Insert
  Gene/Insert name: PIK3CD
  Species: H. sapiens (human)
  Mutation: WT
  GenBank ID: NM_005026.3
  Entrez Gene: PIK3CD (a.k.a. APDS, IMD14, IMD14A, IMD14B, P110DELTA, PI3K, ROCHIS, p110D)
  Promoter: None
  Cloning method: Gateway Cloning
  Sequencing primers: 5′ M13pUC-fwd; 3′ M13-Rev
Terms and licenses: Academic/Nonprofit Terms; Industry Terms: Not Available to Industry
Depositor comments: Open state: NO stop codon immediately follows insert. Supporting reference: Systematic morphological profiling of human gene and allele function via Cell Painting. Rohban MH, et al. Elife. 2017, Mar 18;6. pii: e24060. PubMed PMID 28315521
How to cite: pDONR223_PIK3CD_WT was a gift from Jesse Boehm & William Hahn & David Root (Addgene plasmid # 82222 ; http://n2t.net/addgene:82222 ; RRID:Addgene_82222)
