[The description below was written by a language model from this plasmid's Addgene catalogue record and pLannotate feature annotations shown in this document.]
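Description:
pDONR223_PIK3CD_WT is a Gateway entry clone built on the Invitrogen pDONR223 backbone and carrying the wild-type human PIK3CD open reading frame, which encodes the p110δ catalytic subunit of class I phosphoinositide 3-kinase. This enzyme converts PtdIns(4,5)P2 to PIP3 and thereby recruits and activates AKT1, PDPK1 and downstream growth and survival signalling. The plasmid is maintained in E. coli at high copy through a ColE1/pUC-type origin and is selected with spectinomycin via the aadA (SmR) aminoglycoside adenylyltransferase gene. That gene sits downstream of a class 1 integron Pc promoter fragment and a short gentamicin-resistance gene remnant. The sequenced record is about 5.9 kb.

The coding sequence of roughly 3.1 kb is flanked on both sides by attL-type recombination sites. The automated annotation labels both as attL3, but they function as the paired sites for the LR Clonase reaction. The record lists no promoter for the insert, so the ORF is not meant to be expressed from this plasmid. A T7 promoter lies just outside the downstream att site, pointing toward the insert on the opposite strand. rrnB T1 and T2 terminators elsewhere in the backbone insulate the cloning region from read-through transcription, and the short lacZα and lacI fragments are backbone remnants. The clone is in the "open" configuration, with no stop codon directly after the insert, so transfer into a destination vector can yield C-terminal fusions to tags or reporters. It belongs to the Target Accelerator Plasmid Collection and serves as the wild-type reference allele for shuttling PIK3CD into expression vectors. Such constructs support functional comparison of cancer-associated variants and related morphological profiling studies.
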