Features (pLannotate 1.2.2; 12 found; start..end, strand, type, name):
     38..74      -  CDS            lacZα (fragment): LacZα fragment of β-galactosidase; lacZ fragment
     91..186     +  protein_bind   attL3: mutant version of attL; recombination site for the Gateway® LR reaction LR Clonase™
    192..3323    +  CDS            PIK3CD: PK3CD_HUMAN - Experimental evidence at protein level: Swiss-Prot protein existence level 1. Phosphoinositide-3-kinase (PI3K) phosphorylates phosphatidylinositol (PI) and its phosphorylated derivatives at position 3 of the inositol ring to produce 3-phosphoinositides (PubMed:9235916). Uses ATP and PtdIns(4,5)P2 (phosphatidylinositol 4,5- bisphosphate) to generate phosphatidylinositol 3,4,5-trisphosphate (PIP3) (PubMed:15135396). PIP3 plays a key role by recruiting PH domain-containing proteins to the membrane, including AKT1 and PDPK1, activating signaling cascades involved in cell growth, surv
   3328..3423    -  protein_bind   attL3: mutant version of attL; recombination site for the Gateway® LR reaction LR Clonase™
   3442..3460    -  promoter       T7 promoter: promoter for bacteriophage T7 RNA polymerase
   3650..3673    +  promoter       Pc promoter (fragment): intI1 (promoter lies within the coding sequence); class 1 integron promoter
   3849..3905    +  CDS            GmR (fragment): gentamycin acetyltransferase; aacC1; confers resistance to gentamycin
   3912..4703    +  CDS            SmR: aminoglycoside adenylyltransferase (Murphy, 1985); aadA; confers resistance to spectinomycin and streptomycin
   4796..5384    +  rep_origin     ori: high-copy-number ColE1/pMB1/pBR322/pUC origin of replication
   5567..5659    +  CDS            lacI (fragment): lac repressor; lacI; The lac repressor binds to the lac operator to inhibit transcription in E. coli. This inhibition can be relieved by adding lactose or isopropyl-β-D-thiogalactopyranoside (IPTG).
   5714..5741    -  terminator     rrnB T2 terminator: transcription terminator T2 from the E. coli rrnB gene
   5873..5916    +  terminator     rrnB T1 terminator: Escherichia coli rrnB; transcription terminator T1 from the E. coli rrnB gene
>Addgene plasmid #82222 | pDONR223_PIK3CD_WT | addgene full sequence | sequence record 164917 | Addgene NGS result
GGCAGTTCCCTACTCTCGCGTTAACGCTAGCATGGATGTTTTCCCAGTCACGACGTTGTAAAACGACGGC
CAGTCTTAAGCTCGGGCCCCAAATAATGATTTTATTTTGACTGATAGTGACCTGTTCGTTGCAACAAATT
GATGAGCAATGCTTTTTTATAATGCCAACTTTGTACAAAAAAGTTGGCACCATGCCCCCTGGGGTGGACT
GCCCCATGGAATTCTGGACCAAGGAGGAGAATCAGAGCGTTGTGGTTGACTTCCTGCTGCCCACAGGGGT
CTACCTGAACTTCCCTGTGTCCCGCAATGCCAACCTCAGCACCATCAAGCAGCTGCTGTGGCACCGCGCC
CAGTATGAGCCGCTCTTCCACATGCTCAGTGGCCCCGAGGCCTATGTGTTCACCTGCATCAACCAGACAG
CGGAGCAGCAAGAGCTGGAGGACGAGCAACGGCGTCTGTGTGACGTGCAGCCCTTCCTGCCCGTCCTGCG
CCTGGTGGCCCGTGAGGGCGACCGCGTGAAGAAGCTCATCAACTCACAGATCAGCCTCCTCATCGGCAAA
GGCCTCCACGAGTTTGACTCCTTGTGCGACCCAGAAGTGAACGACTTTCGCGCCAAGATGTGCCAATTCT
GCGAGGAGGCGGCCGCCCGCCGGCAGCAGCTGGGCTGGGAGGCCTGGCTGCAGTACAGTTTCCCCCTGCA
GCTGGAGCCCTCGGCTCAAACCTGGGGGCCTGGTACCCTGCGGCTCCCGAACCGGGCCCTTCTGGTCAAC
GTTAAGTTTGAGGGCAGCGAGGAGAGCTTCACCTTCCAGGTGTCCACCAAGGACGTGCCGCTGGCGCTGA
TGGCCTGTGCCCTGCGGAAGAAGGCCACAGTGTTCCGGCAGCCGCTGGTGGAGCAGCCGGAAGACTACAC
GCTGCAGGTGAACGGCAGGCATGAGTACCTGTATGGCAGCTACCCGCTCTGCCAGTTCCAGTACATCTGC
AGCTGCCTGCACAGTGGGTTGACCCCTCACCTGACCATGGTCCATTCCTCCTCCATCCTCGCCATGCGGG
ATGAGCAGAGCAACCCTGCCCCCCAGGTCCAGAAACCGCGTGCCAAACCACCTCCCATTCCTGCGAAGAA
GCCTTCCTCTGTGTCCCTGTGGTCCCTGGAGCAGCCGTTCCGCATCGAGCTCATCCAGGGCAGCAAAGTG
AACGCCGACGAGCGGATGAAGCTGGTGGTGCAGGCCGGGCTTTTCCACGGCAACGAGATGCTGTGCAAGA
CGGTGTCCAGCTCGGAGGTGAGCGTGTGCTCGGAGCCCGTGTGGAAGCAGCGGCTGGAGTTCGACATCAA
CATCTGCGACCTGCCCCGCATGGCCCGTCTCTGCTTTGCGCTGTACGCCGTGATCGAGAAAGCCAAGAAG
GCTCGCTCCACCAAGAAGAAGTCCAAGAAGGCGGACTGCCCCATTGCCTGGGCCAACCTCATGCTGTTTG
ACTACAAGGACCAGCTTAAGACCGGGGAACGCTGCCTCTACATGTGGCCCTCCGTCCCAGATGAGAAGGG
CGAGCTGCTGAACCCCACGGGCACTGTGCGCAGTAACCCCAACACGGATAGCGCCGCTGCCCTGCTCATC
TGCCTGCCCGAGGTGGCCCCGCACCCCGTGTACTACCCCGCCCTGGAGAAGATCTTGGAGCTGGGGCGAC
ACAGCGAGTGTGTGCATGTCACCGAGGAGGAGCAGCTGCAGCTGCGGGAAATCCTGGAGCGGCGGGGGTC
TGGGGAGCTGTATGAGCACGAGAAGGACCTGGTGTGGAAGCTGCGGCATGAAGTCCAGGAGCACTTCCCG
GAGGCGCTAGCCCGGCTGCTGCTGGTCACCAAGTGGAACAAGCATGAGGATGTGGCCCAGATGCTCTACC
TGCTGTGCTCCTGGCCGGAGCTGCCCGTCCTGAGCGCCCTGGAGCTGCTAGACTTCAGCTTCCCCGATTG
CCACGTAGGCTCCTTCGCCATCAAGTCGCTGCGGAAACTGACGGACGATGAGCTGTTCCAGTACCTGCTG
CAGCTGGTGCAGGTGCTCAAGTACGAGTCCTACCTGGACTGCGAGCTGACCAAATTCCTGCTGGACCGGG
CCCTGGCCAACCGCAAGATCGGCCACTTCCTTTTCTGGCACCTCCGCTCCGAGATGCACGTGCCGTCGGT
GGCCCTGCGCTTCGGCCTCATCCTGGAGGCCTACTGCAGGGGCAGCACCCACCACATGAAGGTGCTGATG
AAGCAGGGGGAAGCACTGAGCAAACTGAAGGCCCTGAATGACTTCGTCAAGCTGAGCTCTCAGAAGACCC
CCAAGCCCCAGACCAAGGAGCTGATGCACTTGTGCATGCGGCAGGAGGCCTACCTAGAGGCCCTCTCCCA
CCTGCAGTCCCCACTCGACCCCAGCACCCTGCTGGCTGAAGTCTGCGTGGAGCAGTGCACCTTCATGGAC
TCCAAGATGAAGCCCCTGTGGATCATGTACAGCAACGAGGAGGCAGGCAGCGGCGGCAGCGTGGGCATCA
TCTTTAAGAACGGGGATGACCTCCGGCAGGACATGCTGACCCTGCAGATGATCCAGCTCATGGACGTCCT
GTGGAAGCAGGAGGGGCTGGACCTGAGGATGACCCCCTATGGCTGCCTCCCCACCGGGGACCGCACAGGC
CTCATTGAGGTGGTACTCCGTTCAGACACCATCGCCAACATCCAACTCAACAAGAGCAACATGGCAGCCA
CAGCCGCCTTCAACAAGGATGCCCTGCTCAACTGGCTGAAGTCCAAGAACCCGGGGGAGGCCCTGGATCG
AGCCATTGAGGAGTTCACCCTCTCCTGTGCTGGCTATTGTGTGGCCACATATGTGCTGGGCATTGGCGAT
CGGCACAGCGACAACATCATGATCCGAGAGAGTGGGCAGCTGTTCCACATTGATTTTGGCCACTTTCTGG
GGAATTTCAAGACCAAGTTTGGAATCAACCGCGAGCGTGTCCCATTCATCCTCACCTACGACTTTGTCCA
TGTGATTCAGCAGGGGAAGACTAATAATAGTGAGAAATTTGAACGGTTCCGGGGCTACTGTGAAAGGGCC
TACACCATCCTGCGGCGCCACGGGCTTCTCTTCCTCCACCTCTTTGCCCTGATGCGGGCGGCAGGCCTGC
CTGAGCTCAGCTGCTCCAAAGACATCCAGTATCTCAAGGACTCCCTGGCACTGGGGAAAACAGAGGAGGA
GGCACTGAAGCACTTCCGAGTGAAGTTTAACGAAGCCCTCCGTGAGAGCTGGAAAACCAAAGTGAACTGG
CTGGCCCACAACGTGTCCAAAGACAACAGGCAGTTGCCAACTTTCTTGTACAAAGTTGGCATTATAAGAA
AGCATTGCTTATCAATTTGTTGCAACGAACAGGTCACTATCAGTCAAAATAAAATCATTATTTGCCATCC
AGCTGATATCCCCTATAGTGAGTCGTATTACATGGTCATAGCTGTTTCCTGGCAGCTCTGGCCCGTGTCT
CAAAATCTCTGATGTTACATTGCACAAGATAAAAATATATCATCATGCCTCCTCTAGACCAGCCAGGACA
GAAATGCCTCGACTTCGCTGCTACCCAAGGTTGCCGGGTGACGCACACCGTGGAAACGGATGAAGGCACG
AACCCAGTGGACATAAGCCTGTTCGGTTCGTAAGCTGTAATGCAAGTAGCGTATGCGCTCACGCAACTGG
TCCAGAACCTTGACCGAACGCAGCGGTGGTAACGGCGCAGTGGCGGTTTTCATGGCTTGTTATGACTGTT
TTTTTGGGGTACAGTCTATGCCTCGGGCATCCAAGCAGCAAGCGCGTTACGCCGTGGGTCGATGTTTGAT
GTTATGGAGCAGCAACGATGTTACGCAGCAGGGCAGTCGCCCTAAAACAAAGTTAAACATTATGAGGGAA
GCGGTGATCGCCGAAGTATCGACTCAACTATCAGAGGTAGTTGGCGTCATCGAGCGCCATCTCGAACCGA
CGTTGCTGGCCGTACATTTGTACGGCTCCGCAGTGGATGGCGGCCTGAAGCCACACAGTGATATTGATTT
GCTGGTTACGGTGACCGTAAGGCTTGATGAAACAACGCGGCGAGCTTTGATCAACGACCTTTTGGAAACT
TCGGCTTCCCCTGGAGAGAGCGAGATTCTCCGCGCTGTAGAAGTCACCATTGTTGTGCACGACGACATCA
TTCCGTGGCGTTATCCAGCTAAGCGCGAACTGCAATTTGGAGAATGGCAGCGCAATGACATTCTTGCAGG
TATCTTCGAGCCAGCCACGATCGACATTGATCTGGCTATCTTGCTGACAAAAGCAAGAGAACATAGCGTT
GCCTTGGTAGGTCCAGCGGCGGAGGAACTCTTTGATCCGGTTCCTGAACAGGATCTATTTGAGGCGCTAA
ATGAAACCTTAACGCTATGGAACTCGCCGCCCGACTGGGCTGGCGATGAGCGAAATGTAGTGCTTACGTT
GTCCCGCATTTGGTACAGCGCAGTAACCGGCAAAATCGCGCCGAAGGATGTCGCTGCCGACTGGGCAATG
GAGCGCCTGCCGGCCCAGTATCAGCCCGTCATACTTGAAGCTAGACAGGCTTATCTTGGACAAGAAGAAG
ATCGCTTGGCCTCGCGCGCAGATCAGTTGGAAGAATTTGTCCACTACGTGAAAGGCGAGATCACCAAGGT
AGTCGGCAAATAACCCTCGAGCCACCCATGACCAAAATCCCTTAACGTGAGTTACGCGTCGTTCCACTGA
GCGTCAGACCCCGTAGAAAAGATCAAAGGATCTTCTTGAGATCCTTTTTTTCTGCGCGTAATCTGCTGCT
TGCAAACAAAAAAACCACCGCTACCAGCGGTGGTTTGTTTGCCGGATCAAGAGCTACCAACTCTTTTTCC
GAAGGTAACTGGCTTCAGCAGAGCGCAGATACCAAATACTGTTCTTCTAGTGTAGCCGTAGTTAGGCCAC
CACTTCAAGAACTCTGTAGCACCGCCTACATACCTCGCTCTGCTAATCCTGTTACCAGTGGCTGCTGCCA
GTGGCGATAAGTCGTGTCTTACCGGGTTGGACTCAAGACGATAGTTACCGGATAAGGCGCAGCGGTCGGG
CTGAACGGGGGGTTCGTGCACACAGCCCAGCTTGGAGCGAACGACCTACACCGAACTGAGATACCTACAG
CGTGAGCTATGAGAAAGCGCCACGCTTCCCGAAGGGAGAAAGGCGGACAGGTATCCGGTAAGCGGCAGGG
TCGGAACAGGAGAGCGCACGAGGGAGCTTCCAGGGGGAAACGCCTGGTATCTTTATAGTCCTGTCGGGTT
TCGCCACCTCTGACTTGAGCGTCGATTTTTGTGATGCTCGTCAGGGGGGCGGAGCCTATGGAAAAACGCC
AGCAACGCGGCCTTTTTACGGTTCCTGGCCTTTTGCTGGCCTTTTGCTCACATGTTCTTTCCTGCGTTAT
CCCCTGATTCTGTGGATAACCGTATTACCGCCTTTGAGTGAGCTGATACCGCTCGCCGCAGCCGAACGAC
CGAGCGCAGCGAGTCAGTGAGCGAGGAAGCGGAAGAGCGCCCAATACGCAAACCGCCTCTCCCCGCGCGT
TGGCCGATTCATTAATGCAGCTGGCACGACAGGTTTCCCGACTGGAAAGCGGGCAGTGAGCGCAACGCAA
TTAATACGCGTACCGCTAGCCAGGAAGAGTTTGTAGAAACGCAAAAAGGCCATCCGTCAGGATGGCCTTC
TGCTTAGTTTGATGCCTGGCAGTTTATGGCGGGCGTCCTGCCCGCCACCCTCCGGGCCGTTGCTTCACAA
CGTTCAAATCCGCTCCCGGCGGATTTGTCCTACTCAGGAGAGCGTTCACCGACAAACAACAGATAAAACG
AAAGGCCCAGTCTTCCGACTGAGCCTTTCGTTTTATTTGATGCCT
