>Addgene plasmid #82222 | pDONR223_PIK3CD_WT | depositor partial sequence | sequence record 155593 | Insert sequence
ATGCCCCCTGGGGTGGACTGCCCCATGGAATTCTGGACCAAGGAGGAGAATCAGAGCGTTGTGGTTGACT
TCCTGCTGCCCACAGGGGTCTACCTGAACTTCCCTGTGTCCCGCAATGCCAACCTCAGCACCATCAAGCA
GCTGCTGTGGCACCGCGCCCAGTATGAGCCGCTCTTCCACATGCTCAGTGGCCCCGAGGCCTATGTGTTC
ACCTGCATCAACCAGACAGCGGAGCAGCAAGAGCTGGAGGACGAGCAACGGCGTCTGTGTGACGTGCAGC
CCTTCCTGCCCGTCCTGCGCCTGGTGGCCCGTGAGGGCGACCGCGTGAAGAAGCTCATCAACTCACAGAT
CAGCCTCCTCATCGGCAAAGGCCTCCACGAGTTTGACTCCTTGTGCGACCCAGAAGTGAACGACTTTCGC
GCCAAGATGTGCCAATTCTGCGAGGAGGCGGCCGCCCGCCGGCAGCAGCTGGGCTGGGAGGCCTGGCTGC
AGTACAGTTTCCCCCTGCAGCTGGAGCCCTCGGCTCAAACCTGGGGGCCTGGTACCCTGCGGCTCCCGAA
CCGGGCCCTTCTGGTCAACGTTAAGTTTGAGGGCAGCGAGGAGAGCTTCACCTTCCAGGTGTCCACCAAG
GACGTGCCGCTGGCGCTGATGGCCTGTGCCCTGCGGAAGAAGGCCACAGTGTTCCGGCAGCCGCTGGTGG
AGCAGCCGGAAGACTACACGCTGCAGGTGAACGGCAGGCATGAGTACCTGTATGGCAGCTACCCGCTCTG
CCAGTTCCAGTACATCTGCAGCTGCCTGCACAGTGGGTTGACCCCTCACCTGACCATGGTCCATTCCTCC
TCCATCCTCGCCATGCGGGATGAGCAGAGCAACCCTGCCCCCCAGGTCCAGAAACCGCGTGCCAAACCAC
CTCCCATTCCTGCGAAGAAGCCTTCCTCTGTGTCCCTGTGGTCCCTGGAGCAGCCGTTCCGCATCGAGCT
CATCCAGGGCAGCAAAGTGAACGCCGACGAGCGGATGAAGCTGGTGGTGCAGGCCGGGCTTTTCCACGGC
AACGAGATGCTGTGCAAGACGGTGTCCAGCTCGGAGGTGAGCGTGTGCTCGGAGCCCGTGTGGAAGCAGC
GGCTGGAGTTCGACATCAACATCTGCGACCTGCCCCGCATGGCCCGTCTCTGCTTTGCGCTGTACGCCGT
GATCGAGAAAGCCAAGAAGGCTCGCTCCACCAAGAAGAAGTCCAAGAAGGCGGACTGCCCCATTGCCTGG
GCCAACCTCATGCTGTTTGACTACAAGGACCAGCTTAAGACCGGGGAACGCTGCCTCTACATGTGGCCCT
CCGTCCCAGATGAGAAGGGCGAGCTGCTGAACCCCACGGGCACTGTGCGCAGTAACCCCAACACGGATAG
CGCCGCTGCCCTGCTCATCTGCCTGCCCGAGGTGGCCCCGCACCCCGTGTACTACCCCGCCCTGGAGAAG
ATCTTGGAGCTGGGGCGACACAGCGAGTGTGTGCATGTCACCGAGGAGGAGCAGCTGCAGCTGCGGGAAA
TCCTGGAGCGGCGGGGGTCTGGGGAGCTGTATGAGCACGAGAAGGACCTGGTGTGGAAGCTGCGGCATGA
AGTCCAGGAGCACTTCCCGGAGGCGCTAGCCCGGCTGCTGCTGGTCACCAAGTGGAACAAGCATGAGGAT
GTGGCCCAGATGCTCTACCTGCTGTGCTCCTGGCCGGAGCTGCCCGTCCTGAGCGCCCTGGAGCTGCTAG
ACTTCAGCTTCCCCGATTGCCACGTAGGCTCCTTCGCCATCAAGTCGCTGCGGAAACTGACGGACGATGA
GCTGTTCCAGTACCTGCTGCAGCTGGTGCAGGTGCTCAAGTACGAGTCCTACCTGGACTGCGAGCTGACC
AAATTCCTGCTGGACCGGGCCCTGGCCAACCGCAAGATCGGCCACTTCCTTTTCTGGCACCTCCGCTCCG
AGATGCACGTGCCGTCGGTGGCCCTGCGCTTCGGCCTCATCCTGGAGGCCTACTGCAGGGGCAGCACCCA
CCACATGAAGGTGCTGATGAAGCAGGGGGAAGCACTGAGCAAACTGAAGGCCCTGAATGACTTCGTCAAG
CTGAGCTCTCAGAAGACCCCCAAGCCCCAGACCAAGGAGCTGATGCACTTGTGCATGCGGCAGGAGGCCT
ACCTAGAGGCCCTCTCCCACCTGCAGTCCCCACTCGACCCCAGCACCCTGCTGGCTGAAGTCTGCGTGGA
GCAGTGCACCTTCATGGACTCCAAGATGAAGCCCCTGTGGATCATGTACAGCAACGAGGAGGCAGGCAGC
GGCGGCAGCGTGGGCATCATCTTTAAGAACGGGGATGACCTCCGGCAGGACATGCTGACCCTGCAGATGA
TCCAGCTCATGGACGTCCTGTGGAAGCAGGAGGGGCTGGACCTGAGGATGACCCCCTATGGCTGCCTCCC
CACCGGGGACCGCACAGGCCTCATTGAGGTGGTACTCCGTTCAGACACCATCGCCAACATCCAACTCAAC
AAGAGCAACATGGCAGCCACAGCCGCCTTCAACAAGGATGCCCTGCTCAACTGGCTGAAGTCCAAGAACC
CGGGGGAGGCCCTGGATCGAGCCATTGAGGAGTTCACCCTCTCCTGTGCTGGCTATTGTGTGGCCACATA
TGTGCTGGGCATTGGCGATCGGCACAGCGACAACATCATGATCCGAGAGAGTGGGCAGCTGTTCCACATT
GATTTTGGCCACTTTCTGGGGAATTTCAAGACCAAGTTTGGAATCAACCGCGAGCGTGTCCCATTCATCC
TCACCTACGACTTTGTCCATGTGATTCAGCAGGGGAAGACTAATAATAGTGAGAAATTTGAACGGTTCCG
GGGCTACTGTGAAAGGGCCTACACCATCCTGCGGCGCCACGGGCTTCTCTTCCTCCACCTCTTTGCCCTG
ATGCGGGCGGCAGGCCTGCCTGAGCTCAGCTGCTCCAAAGACATCCAGTATCTCAAGGACTCCCTGGCAC
TGGGGAAAACAGAGGAGGAGGCACTGAAGCACTTCCGAGTGAAGTTTAACGAAGCCCTCCGTGAGAGCTG
GAAAACCAAAGTGAACTGGCTGGCCCACAACGTGTCCAAAGACAACAGGCAG
